>Addgene plasmid #45761 | pCS2-NXE+mem-KillerRed | depositor full sequence | sequence record 64076 | pCS2-NXE+mem-KillerRed sequence 4862 bps
CGCCATTCTGCCTGGGGACGTCGGAGCAAGCTTGATTTAGGTGACACTATAGAATACAAGCTACTTGTTC
TTTTTGCAGGATCCACCGGTCGCCACCATGCTGTGCTGTATGAGAAGAACCAAACAGGTTGAAAAGAATG
ATGAGGACCAAAAGATCTCCGAGGGCGGCCCCGCCCTGTTCCAGAGCGACATGACCTTCAAAATCTTCAT
CGACGGCGAGGTGAACGGCCAGAAGTTCACCATCGTGGCCGACGGCAGCAGCAAGTTCCCCCACGGCGAC
TTCAACGTGCACGCCGTGTGCGAGACCGGCAAGCTGCCCATGAGCTGGAAGCCCATCTGCCACCTGATCC
AGTACGGCGAGCCCTTCTTCGCCCGCTACCCCGACGGCATCAGCCATTTCGCCCAGGAGTGCTTCCCCGA
GGGCCTGAGCATCGACCGCACCGTGCGCTTCGAGAACGACGGCACCATGACCAGCCACCACACCTACGAG
CTGGACGACACCTGCGTGGTGAGCCGCATCACCGTGAACTGCGACGGCTTCCAGCCCGACGGCCCCATCA
TGCGCGACCAGCTGGTGGACATCCTGCCCAACGAGACCCACATGTTCCCCCACGGCCCCAACGCCGTGCG
CCAGCTGGCCTTCATCGGCTTCACCACCGCCGACGGCGGCCTGATGATGGGCCACTTCGACAGCAAGATG
ACCTTCAACGGCAGCCGCGCCATCGAGATCCCCGGCCCACACTTCGTGACCATCATCACCAAGCAGATGA
GGGACACCAGCGACAAGCGCGACCACGTGTGCCAGCGCGAGGTGGCCTACGCCCACAGCGTGCCCCGCAT
CACCAGCGCCATCGGTAGCGACGAGGATTAAAGCGGCCGCTCTAGAACTATAGTGAGTCGTATTACGTAG
ATCCAGACATGATAAGATACATTGATGAGTTTGGACAAACCACAACTAGAATGCAGTGAAAAAAATGCTT
TATTTGTGAAATTTGTGATGCTATTGCTTTATTTGTAACCATTATAAGCTGCAATAAACAAGTTAACAAC
AACAATTGCATTCATTTTATGTTTCAGGTTCAGGGGGAGGTGTGGGAGGTTTTTTAATTCGCGGCCGCGG
CGCCAATGCATTGGGCCCGGGTACCCAGCTTTTGTTCCCCTTAGTGAGGGTTAATTGCGCGCTTGGCGTA
ATCATGGTCATAGCTGTTTCCTGTGTGAAATTGTTATCCGCTCACAATTCCACACAACATACGAGCCGGA
AGCATAAAGTGTAAAGCCTGGGGTGCCTAATGAGTGAGCTAACTCACATTAATTGCGTTGCGCTCACTGC
CCGCTTTCCAGTCGGGAAACCTGTCGTGCCAGCTGCATTAATGAATCGGCCAACGCGCGGGGAGAGGCGG
TTTGCGTATTGGGCGCTCTTCCGCTTCCTCGCTCACTGACTCGCTGCGCTCGGTCGTTCGGCTGCGGCGA
GCGGTATCAGCTCACTCAAAGGCGGTAATACGGTTATCCACAGAATCAGGGGATAACGCAGGAAAGAACA
TGTGAGCAAAAGGCCAGCAAAAGGCCAGGAACCGTAAAAAGGCCGCGTTGCTGGCGTTTTTCCATAGGCT
CCGCCCCCCTGACGAGCATCACAAAAATCGACGCTCAAGTCAGAGGTGGCGAAACCCGACAGGACTATAA
AGATACCAGGCGTTTCCCCCTGGAAGCTCCCTCGTGCGCTCTCCTGTTCCGACCCTGCCGCTTACCGGAT
ACCTGTCCGCCTTTCTCCCTTCGGGAAGCGTGGCGCTTTCTCATAGCTCACGCTGTAGGTATCTCAGTTC
GGTGTAGGTCGTTCGCTCCAAGCTGGGCTGTGTGCACGAACCCCCCGTTCAGCCCGACCGCTGCGCCTTA
TCCGGTAACTATCGTCTTGAGTCCAACCCGGTAAGACACGACTTATCGCCACTGGCAGCAGCCACTGGTA
ACAGGATTAGCAGAGCGAGGTATGTAGGCGGTGCTACAGAGTTCTTGAAGTGGTGGCCTAACTACGGCTA
CACTAGAAGGACAGTATTTGGTATCTGCGCTCTGCTGAAGCCAGTTACCTTCGGAAAAAGAGTTGGTAGC
TCTTGATCCGGCAAACAAACCACCGCTGGTAGCGGTGGTTTTTTTGTTTGCAAGCAGCAGATTACGCGCA
GAAAAAAAGGATCTCAAGAAGATCCTTTGATCTTTTCTACGGGGTCTGACGCTCAGTGGAACGAAAACTC
ACGTTAAGGGATTTTGGTCATGAGATTATCAAAAAGGATCTTCACCTAGATCCTTTTAAATTAAAAATGA
AGTTTTAAATCAATCTAAAGTATATATGAGTAAACTTGGTCTGACAGTTACCAATGCTTAATCAGTGAGG
CACCTATCTCAGCGATCTGTCTATTTCGTTCATCCATAGTTGCCTGACTCCCCGTCGTGTAGATAACTAC
GATACGGGAGGGCTTACCATCTGGCCCCAGTGCTGCAATGATACCGCGAGACCCACGCTCACCGGCTCCA
GATTTATCAGCAATAAACCAGCCAGCCGGAAGGGCCGAGCGCAGAAGTGGTCCTGCAACTTTATCCGCCT
CCATCCAGTCTATTAATTGTTGCCGGGAAGCTAGAGTAAGTAGTTCGCCAGTTAATAGTTTGCGCAACGT
TGTTGCCATTGCTACAGGCATCGTGGTGTCACGCTCGTCGTTTGGTATGGCTTCATTCAGCTCCGGTTCC
CAACGATCAAGGCGAGTTACATGATCCCCCATGTTGTGCAAAAAAGCGGTTAGCTCCTTCGGTCCTCCGA
TCGTTGTCAGAAGTAAGTTGGCCGCAGTGTTATCACTCATGGTTATGGCAGCACTGCATAATTCTCTTAC
TGTCATGCCATCCGTAAGATGCTTTTCTGTGACTGGTGAGTACTCAACCAAGTCATTCTGAGAATAGTGT
ATGCGGCGACCGAGTTGCTCTTGCCCGGCGTCAATACGGGATAATACCGCGCCACATAGCAGAACTTTAA
AAGTGCTCATCATTGGAAAACGTTCTTCGGGGCGAAAACTCTCAAGGATCTTACCGCTGTTGAGATCCAG
TTCGATGTAACCCACTCGTGCACCCAACTGATCTTCAGCATCTTTTACTTTCACCAGCGTTTCTGGGTGA
GCAAAAACAGGAAGGCAAAATGCCGCAAAAAAGGGAATAAGGGCGACACGGAAATGTTGAATACTCATAC
TCTTCCTTTTTCAATATTATTGAAGCATTTATCAGGGTTATTGTCTCATGAGCGGATACATATTTGAATG
TATTTAGAAAAATAAACAAATAGGGGTTCCGCGCACATTTCCCCGAAAAGTGCCACCTAAATTGTAAGCG
TTAATATTTTGTTAAAATTCGCGTTAAATTTTTGTTAAATCAGCTCATTTTTTAACCAATAGGCCGAAAT
CGGCAAAATCCCTTATAAATCAAAAGAATAGACCGAGATAGGGT
[37 nt withheld, positions 3475-3511]
AAAGAACGTGGACTCCAACGTCAAAGG
[49 nt withheld, positions 3539-3587]
T
[91 nt withheld, positions 3589-3679]
G
[124 nt withheld, positions 3681-3804]
CCCATTCGCCATTCAGGCTGCGCAACTGTTGGGAAGGGCGATCGGTGCGGGCCTCTTCGCTATTACGCCA
GTCGACCATAGCCAATTCAATATGGCGTATATGGACTCATGCCAATTCAATATGGTGGATCTGGACCTGT
GCCAATTCAATATGGCGTATATGGACTCGTGCCAATTCAATATGGTGGATCTGGACCCCAGCCAATTCAA
TATGGCGGACTTGGCACCATGCCAATTCAATATGGCGGACTTGGCACTGTGCCAACTGGGGAGGGGTCTA
CTTGGCACGGTGCCAAGTTTGAGGAGGGGTCTTGGCCCTGTGCCAAGTCCGCCATATTGAATTGGCATGG
TGCCAATAATGGCGGCCATATTGGCTATATGCCAGGATCAATATATAGGCAATATCCAATATGGCCCTAT
GCCAATATGGCTATTGGCCAGGTTCAATACTATGTATTGGCCCTATGCCATATAGTATTCCATATATGGG
TTTTCCTATTGACGTAGATAGCCCCTCCCAATGGGCGGTCCCATATACCATATATGGGGCTTCCTAATAC
CGCCCATAGCCACTCCCCCATTGACGTCAATGGTCTCTATATATGGTCTTTCCTATTGACGTCATATGGG
CGGTCCTATTGACGTATATGGCGCCTCCCCCATTGACGTCAATTACGGTAAATGGCCCGCCTGGCTCAAT
GCCCATTGACGTCAATAGGACCACCCACCATTGACGTCAATGGGATGGCTCATTGCCCATTCATATCCGT
TCTCACGCCCCCTATTGACGTCAATGACGGTAAATGGCCCACTTGGCAGTACATCAATATCTATTAATAG
TAACTTGGCAAGTACATTACTATTGGAAGGACGCCAGGGTACATTGGCAGTACTCCCATTGACGTCAATG
GCGGTAAATGGCCCGCGATGGCTGCCAAGTACATCCCCATTGACGTCAATGGGGAGGGGCAATGACGCAA
ATGGGCGTTCCATTGACGTAAATGGGCGGTAGGCGTGCCTAATGGGAGGTCTATATAAGCAATGCTCGTT
TAGGGAAC
Features (pLannotate 1.2.2; 16 found; start..end, strand, type, name):
     35..53      +  promoter       SP6 promoter: promoter for bacteriophage SP6 RNA polymerase
     98..169     +  CDS            Gap43 (fragment): NEUM_RAT - Experimental evidence at protein level: Swiss-Prot protein existence level 1. This protein is associated with nerve growth. It is a major component of the motile 'growth cones' that form the tips of elongating axons. Plays a role in axonal and dendritic filopodia induction (By similarity). From Rattus norvegicus (Rat).
    161..868     +  CDS            KillerRed: KillerRed is a basic (constitutively fluorescent) red fluorescent protein published in 2005, derived from Anthoathecata.
    873..890     +  misc_feature   MCS (fragment): pBluescript multiple cloning site
    888..905     -  promoter       T7 promoter (fragment): promoter for bacteriophage T7 RNA polymerase
    910..1044    -  polyA_signal   SV40 poly(A) signal: SV40 polyadenylation signal
   1221..1237    -  protein_bind   lac operator: The lac repressor binds to the lac operator to inhibit transcription in E. coli. This inhibition can be relieved by adding lactose or isopropyl-β-D-thiogalactopyranoside (IPTG). lac repressor encoded by lacI
   1245..1275    -  promoter       lac promoter: promoter for the E. coli lac operon
   1290..1311    -  protein_bind   CAP binding site: CAP binding activates transcription in the presence of cAMP. E. coli catabolite activator protein
   1324..1416    -  CDS            lacI (fragment): lac repressor; lacI; The lac repressor binds to the lac operator to inhibit transcription in E. coli. This inhibition can be relieved by adding lactose or isopropyl-β-D-thiogalactopyranoside (IPTG).
   1599..2187    -  rep_origin     ori: high-copy-number ColE1/pMB1/pBR322/pUC origin of replication
   2358..3218    -  CDS            AmpR: β-lactamase; bla; confers resistance to ampicillin, carbenicillin, and related antibiotics
   3219..3323    -  promoter       AmpR promoter: bla
   3376..3804    -  rep_origin     f1 ori (sequence partly withheld): f1 bacteriophage origin of replication; arrow indicates direction of (+) strand synthesis
   3809..3875    -  CDS            lacZα (fragment): LacZα fragment of β-galactosidase; lacZ fragment
   3878..4862    +  promoter       CMV IE94 promoter: enhancer/promoter region of simian cytomegalovirus major immediate early transcription unit IE94
