[The description below was written by a language model from this plasmid's Addgene catalogue record, the feature table of its GenBank file and pLannotate feature annotations shown in this document.]
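Description:
pCS2-NXE+mem-KillerRed is a 4,862 bp Xenopus expression plasmid built on pCS2-NXE, a derivative of pCS2+ in which EcoNI, XmaI and NcoI sites were added to the second polylinker region. It is maintained in E. coli as a high-copy plasmid through a ColE1/pUC-type origin and selected with ampicillin via the β-lactamase gene. An f1 origin and remnants of the lac region (lac promoter and operator, plus lacZα and lacI fragments) are carried over from the parental cloning vector.

The payload is a synthetic insert of roughly 788 bp, cloned between BamHI and XbaI, that encodes membrane-bound KillerRed. The feature table shows a short N-terminal fragment of rat Gap43 joined to the KillerRed coding sequence; this Gap43 fragment presumably provides the membrane targeting indicated by the construct's name. KillerRed is a red fluorescent protein generally used as a genetically encoded photosensitizer that generates reactive oxygen species when illuminated.

The simian CMV IE94 enhancer/promoter lies upstream for direct expression from the DNA in vertebrate cells, and an SV40 polyadenylation signal follows the insert. An SP6 promoter sits between the CMV promoter and the coding sequence, so capped sense mRNA can be made in vitro; the depositor notes linearizing with NotI and transcribing with SP6. A partial T7 promoter is annotated in the opposite orientation downstream.

The associated publication describes optogenetic control of apoptosis in targeted tissues of Xenopus laevis embryos, which fits light-triggered cell ablation after expression of this protein. The separate GenBank record covers only the first 840 bp and annotates only the SP6 promoter; the full-length feature table provides the rest.
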