Addgene plasmid #45761: pCS2-NXE+mem-KillerRed
Depositing lab: Michael Levin. Depositing organization: Tufts University. Publication: Optogenetic Control of Apoptosis in Targeted Tissues of Xenopus laevis Embryos. Jewhurst K, Levin M, McLaughlin KA. J Cell Death. 2014 Oct 13;7:25-31. doi: 10.4137/JCD.S18368. eCollection 2014. PubMed 25374461.
Backbone
  Vector backbone: pCS2+
  Backbone size w/o insert (bp): 4000
  Total vector size (bp): 4862
  Modifications to backbone: pCS2-NXE backbone: EcoNI, XmaI, and NcoI restriction sites were added to the Polylinker II region of pCS2+.
  Vector type: Xenopus Expression
Growth in bacteria
  Bacterial resistance: Ampicillin, 100 μg/mL
  Growth temperature: 37°C
  Growth strain: DH5alpha
  Copy number: High Copy
Gene/Insert
  Gene/Insert name: Membrane-bound KillerRed (alt names: mem-KillerRed; KillerRed)
  Species: Synthetic
  Insert size (bp): 788
  Promoter: CMV IE94
  Cloning method: Restriction Enzyme; 5′ cloning site BamHI (not destroyed); 3′ cloning site XbaI (not destroyed)
  Sequencing primers: 5′ SP6; 3′ SV40pA-R
Resource information
  A portion of this plasmid was derived from a plasmid made by: The KillerRed gene was graciously provided by Dr. Vladimir Korzh. It was cloned into the pCS2-NXE plasmid by Dr. Joan Lemire, of Dr. Michael Levin's lab.
Terms and licenses: Academic/Nonprofit Terms; Industry Terms: Not Available to Industry
Depositor comments: To make sense mRNA, cut with NotI and transcribe with SP6.
How to cite: pCS2-NXE+mem-KillerRed was a gift from Michael Levin (Addgene plasmid # 45761 ; http://n2t.net/addgene:45761 ; RRID:Addgene_45761)
