LOCUS       Exported 840 bp ds-DNA linear SYN 27-MAY-2021
DEFINITION  synthetic linear DNA
ACCESSION   .
VERSION     .
KEYWORDS    pCS2-NXE+mem-KillerRed
SOURCE      synthetic DNA construct
  ORGANISM  synthetic DNA construct
REFERENCE   1 (bases 1 to 840)
  TITLE     McLaughlin Lab KillerRed plasmid
  JOURNAL   Unpublished
REFERENCE   2 (bases 1 to 840)
  AUTHORS   .
  TITLE     Direct Submission
  JOURNAL   Exported May 27, 2021 from SnapGene Server 1.1.58
            http://www.snapgene.com
FEATURES             Location/Qualifiers
     source          1..840
                     /organism="synthetic DNA construct"
                     /mol_type="other DNA"
     promoter        35..53
                     /label=SP6 promoter
                     /note="promoter for bacteriophage SP6 RNA polymerase"
     primer_bind     35..52
                     /label=SP6
                     /note="SP6 promoter, forward primer"
ORIGIN
        1 cgccattctg cctggggacg tcggagcaag cttgatttag gtgacactat agaatacaag
       61 ctacttgttc tttttgcagg atccaccggt cgccaccatg ctgtgctgta tgagaagaac
      121 caaacaggtt gaaaagaatg atgaggacca aaagatctcc gagggcggcc ccgccctgtt
      181 ccagagcgac atgaccttca aaatcttcat cgacggcgag gtgaacggcc agaagttcac
      241 catcgtggcc gacggcagca gcaagttccc ccacggcgac ttcaacgtgc acgccgtgtg
      301 cgagaccggc aagctgccca tgagctggaa gcccatctgc cacctgatcc agtacggcga
      361 gcccttcttc gcccgctacc ccgacggcat cagccatttc gcccaggagt gcttccccga
      421 gggcctgagc atcgaccgca ccgtgcgctt cgagaacgac ggcaccatga ccagccacca
      481 cacctacgag ctggacgaca cctgcgtggt gagccgcatc accgtgaact gcgacggctt
      541 ccagcccgac ggccccatca tgcgcgacca gctggtggac atcctgccca acgagaccca
      601 catgttcccc cacggcccca acgccgtgcg ccagctggcc ttcatcggct tcaccaccgc
      661 cgacggcggc ctgatgatgg gccacttcga cagcaagatg accttcaacg gcagccgcgc
      721 catcgagatc cccggcccac acttcgtgac catcatcacc aagcagatga gggacaccag
      781 cgacaagcgc gaccacgtgt gccagcgcga ggtggcctac gcccacagcg tgccccgcat
//
