>Addgene plasmid #45761 | pCS2-NXE+mem-KillerRed | addgene partial sequence | sequence record 68219 | M13_pUC_rev
GCCAGCGCGCAATTAACCCTCACTAAGGGGAACAAAAGCTGGGTACCCGGGCCCAATGCATTGGCGCCGC
GGCCGCGAATTAAAAAACCTCCCACACCTCCCCCTGAACCTGAAACATAAAATGAATGCAATTGTTGTTG
TTAACTTGTTTATTGCAGCTTATAATGGTTACAAATAAAGCAATAGCATCACAAATTTCACAAATAAAGC
ATTTTTTTCACTGCATTCTAGTTGTGGTTTGTCCAAACTCATCAATGTATCTTATCATGTCTGGATCTAC
GTAATACGACTCACTATAGTTCTAGAGCGGCCGCTTTAATCCTCGTCGCTACCGATGGCGCTGGTGATGC
GGGGCACGCTGTGGGCGTAGGCCACCTCGCGCTGGCACACGTGGTCGCGCTTGTCGCTGGTGTCCCTCAT
CTGCTTGGTGATGATGGTCACGAAGTGTGGGCCGGGGATCTCGATGGCGCGGCTGCCGTTGAAGGTCATC
TTGCTGTCGAAGTGGCCCATCATCAGGCCGCCGTCGGCGGTGGTGAAGCCGATGAAGGCCAGCTGGCGCA
CGGCGTTGGGGCCGTGGGGGAACATGTGGGTCTCGTTGGGCAGGATGTCCACCAGCTGGTCGCGCATGAT
GGGGCCGTCGGGCTGGAAGCCGTCGCAGTTCACGGTGATGCGGCTCACCACGCAGGTGTCGTCCAGCTCG
TAGGTGTGGTGGCTGGTCATGGTGCCGTCGTTCTCGAAGCGCACGGTGCGGTCGATGCTCAGGCCCTCGG
GGAAGCACTCCTGGGCGAAATGGCTGATGCCGTCGGGGTAGCGGGCGAAGAAGGGCTCGCCGTACTGGAT
CAGGTGGCAGATGGGCTTCCAGCTCATGGGCAGCTTGCCGGTCTCGCACACGGCGTGCACGTTGAAGTCG
CCGTGGGGGAACTTGCTGCTGCCGTCGCACAG
